Addgene plasmid #15270: pBabe-Puro-cRAF-W22
Depositing lab: William Hahn. Depositing organization: Dana-Farber Cancer Institute. Publication: Integrative Genomic Approaches Identify IKBKE as a Breast Cancer Oncogene. Boehm JS, Zhao JJ, Yao J, Kim SY, Firestein R, Dunn IF, Sjostrom SK, Garraway LA, Weremowicz S, Richardson AL, Greulich H, Stewart CJ, Mulvey LA, Shen RR, Ambrogio L, Hirozane-Kishikawa T, Hill DE, Vidal M, Meyerson M, Grenier JK, Hinkle G, Root DE, Roberts TM, Lander ES, Polyak K, Hahn WC. Cell. 2007 Jun 15. 129(6):1065-1079. 10.1016/j.cell.2007.03.052 PubMed 17574021.
Backbone
  Vector backbone: pBabe-puro
  Backbone size w/o insert (bp): 5100
  Vector type: Mammalian Expression, Retroviral
Growth in bacteria
  Bacterial resistance: Ampicillin, 100 μg/mL
  Growth temperature: 37°C
  Growth strain: DH5alpha
  Copy number: High Copy
Gene/Insert
  Gene/Insert name: CRAF
  Species: H. sapiens (human)
  Insert size (bp): 2300
  Mutation: C-terminal deletion
  Entrez Gene: RAF1 (a.k.a. CMD1NN, CRAF, NS5, Raf-1, c-Raf)
  Cloning method: Restriction Enzyme; 5′ cloning site BamHI (not destroyed); 3′ cloning site HindIII (not destroyed)
  Sequencing primers: 5′ MSCV
Terms and licenses: Academic/Nonprofit Terms; Industry Terms: Not Available to Industry
How to cite: pBabe-Puro-cRAF-W22 was a gift from William Hahn (Addgene plasmid # 15270 ; http://n2t.net/addgene:15270 ; RRID:Addgene_15270)
