[The description below was written by a language model from this plasmid's Addgene catalogue record.]
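Description:
pBabe-Puro-cRAF-W22 is a retroviral mammalian expression plasmid built on the pBabe-puro backbone (about 5.1 kb without insert) and carrying a modified form of human CRAF (RAF1, also called c-Raf or Raf-1), the serine/threonine kinase that links RAS to the MEK–ERK cascade. The insert is listed as roughly 2.3 kb, was cloned between BamHI and HindIII sites that both remain intact, and is recorded as bearing a C-terminal deletion. The record gives no further detail on the deletion boundaries or its functional effect, and no epitope tags or fusion partners are listed. In bacteria the plasmid is maintained as a high-copy construct under ampicillin selection.

No feature table accompanies the entry, so the regulatory elements can only be described from what is generally known of the pBabe-puro design. In that vector family, Moloney murine leukemia virus long terminal repeats flank the cargo. The 5′ LTR drives transcription of the inserted gene, and a packaging signal allows the transcript to be encapsidated when the plasmid is introduced into a retroviral packaging cell line. An internal SV40 promoter drives a puromycin resistance gene. Transduced cells therefore integrate the provirus stably and can be selected with puromycin, as the "Puro" in the name indicates.

The plasmid is associated with a study that used integrative genomic approaches to identify a breast cancer oncogene, which suggests its use for stable expression of a RAF variant to manipulate MAPK pathway signalling in cell transformation experiments. The record itself does not spell out its specific role.
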