>Addgene plasmid #15270 | pBabe-Puro-cRAF-W22 | addgene partial sequence | sequence record 21758 | 15270 with pBABE3'
GGTTTTTTTTTTAAATTTAATTTATTTTATTAAAATAACATAATTTGAGGGACCATCAGATAACTGTATT
TTGTCAGGTGCAATAAAAACAAAATTAAAACCCAAATCATCAAGAAAACCTGTATTCCTGGCTTCCTTGT
ATACACATGATGTGACTAGAGAAACAAGGCTGTTTGTTTGTTTGTTTGTTAGAGAAACAAGGCTGGCCCT
GCGGCCCCGCCCCATAGGGGCAGCTCCTGGAAGACAAAATTCAGCATGATGGAAGACTGCTCCCTGAGAG
GGCTGAGATGCGGATTGGCCGAGTGCCTTGCCTGGAAAACCATCCCAATGCACTGGACACCTTAGAAGCT
GTGAAAGGAGGACGTGTCCCCTAAGAAAAGTTCCATAGTACCAAAGCAGGCTCCTTCGGGCGGCCAGAGT
CTCGGCAGTCCTGGGCTGTTTGGTGCCTTATGTGCAAAATGTCTGGCGCTGCACCACTCTCTGAAGAAAG
TCCCGCCTGTGACATGCATTCCTCCAGAAGCTGATTTCCAAAATCCCATGTGTCTCCACATCAGGGCTGG
ACTGCCTGCTACCTTACTTCCTCTAAATACTCATGTAGCCAACAGCTGGGGCTGGGCCCCTGCTTTTTGT
ACTACCATCAACATCCACTTGCGCATCTACAGAAGGCTGGGCCTTGAGCATGGGGATTGTGGGGAGGGAG
CAGGACACA
